>Addgene plasmid #189987 | pLentiCriprV2-sgRNA-PER1-#1 | addgene full sequence | sequence record 384497 | Addgene NGS Result
GGCTCCCCAGCAGGCAGAAGTATGCAAAGCATGCATCTCAATTAGTCAGCAACCAGGTGTGGAAAGTCCC
CAGGCTCCCCAGCAGGCAGAAGTATGCAAAGCATGCATCTCAATTAGTCAGCAACCATAGTCCCGCCCCT
AACTCCGCCCATCCCGCCCCTAACTCCGCCCAGTTCCGCCCATTCTCCGCCCCATGGCTGACTAATTTTT
TTTATTTATGCAGAGGCCGAGGCCGCCTCTGCCTCTGAGCTATTCCAGAAGTAGTGAGGAGGCTTTTTTG
GAGGCCTAGGCTTTTGCAAAAAGCTCCCGGGAGCTTGTATATCCATTTTCGGATCTGATCAGCACGTGTT
GACAATTAATCATCGGCATAGTATATCGGCATAGTATAATACGACAAGGTGAGGAACTAAACCATGGCCA
AGTTGACCAGTGCCGTTCCGGTGCTCACCGCGCGCGACGTCGCCGGAGCGGTCGAGTTCTGGACCGACCG
GCTCGGGTTCTCCCGGGACTTCGTGGAGGACGACTTCGCCGGTGTGGTCCGGGACGACGTGACCCTGTTC
ATCAGCGCGGTCCAGGACCAGGTGGTGCCGGACAACACCCTGGCCTGGGTGTGGGTGCGCGGCCTGGACG
AGCTGTACGCCGAGTGGTCGGAGGTCGTGTCCACGAACTTCCGGGACGCCTCCGGGCCGGCCATGACCGA
GATCGGCGAGCAGCCGTGGGGGCGGGAGTTCGCCCTGCGCGACCCGGCCGGCAACTGCGTGCACTTCGTG
GCCGAGGAGCAGGACTGACACGTGCTACGAGATTTCGATTCCACCGCCGCCTTCTATGAAAGGTTGGGCT
TCGGAATCGTTTTCCGGGACGCCGGCTGGATGATCCTCCAGCGCGGGGATCTCATGCTGGAGTTCTTCGC
CCACCCCAACTTGTTTATTGCAGCTTATAATGGTTACAAATAAAGCAATAGCATCACAAATTTCACAAAT
AAAGCATTTTTTTCACTGCATTCTAGTTGTGGTTTGTCCAAACTCATCAATGTATCTTATCATGTCTGTA
TACCGTCGACCTCTAGCTAGAGCTTGGCGTAATCATGGTCATAGCTGTTTCCTGTGTGAAATTGTTATCC
GCTCACAATTCCACACAACATACGAGCCGGAAGCATAAAGTGTAAAGCCTGGGGTGCCTAATGAGTGAGC
TAACTCACATTAATTGCGTTGCGCTCACTGCCCGCTTTCCAGTCGGGAAACCTGTCGTGCCAGCTGCATT
AATGAATCGGCCAACGCGCGGGGAGAGGCGGTTTGCGTATTGGGCGCTCTTCCGCTTCCTCGCTCACTGA
CTCGCTGCGCTCGGTCGTTCGGCTGCGGCGAGCGGTATCAGCTCACTCAAAGGCGGTAATACGGTTATCC
ACAGAATCAGGGGATAACGCAGGAAAGAACATGTGAGCAAAAGGCCAGCAAAAGGCCAGGAACCGTAAAA
AGGCCGCGTTGCTGGCGTTTTTCCATAGGCTCCGCCCCCCTGACGAGCATCACAAAAATCGACGCTCAAG
TCAGAGGTGGCGAAACCCGACAGGACTATAAAGATACCAGGCGTTTCCCCCTGGAAGCTCCCTCGTGCGC
TCTCCTGTTCCGACCCTGCCGCTTACCGGATACCTGTCCGCCTTTCTCCCTTCGGGAAGCGTGGCGCTTT
CTCATAGCTCACGCTGTAGGTATCTCAGTTCGGTGTAGGTCGTTCGCTCCAAGCTGGGCTGTGTGCACGA
ACCCCCCGTTCAGCCCGACCGCTGCGCCTTATCCGGTAACTATCGTCTTGAGTCCAACCCGGTAAGACAC
GACTTATCGCCACTGGCAGCAGCCACTGGTAACAGGATTAGCAGAGCGAGGTATGTAGGCGGTGCTACAG
AGTTCTTGAAGTGGTGGCCTAACTACGGCTACACTAGAAGAACAGTATTTGGTATCTGCGCTCTGCTGAA
GCCAGTTACCTTCGGAAAAAGAGTTGGTAGCTCTTGATCCGGCAAACAAACCACCGCTGGTAGCGGTGGT
TTTTTTGTTTGCAAGCAGCAGATTACGCGCAGAAAAAAAGGATCTCAAGAAGATCCTTTGATCTTTTCTA
CGGGGTCTGACGCTCAGTGGAACGAAAACTCACGTTAAGGGATTTTGGTCATGAGATTATCAAAAAGGAT
CTTCACCTAGATCCTTTTAAATTAAAAATGAAGTTTTAAATCAATCTAAAGTATATATGAGTAAACTTGG
TCTGACAGTTACCAATGCTTAATCAGTGAGGCACCTATCTCAGCGATCTGTCTATTTCGTTCATCCATAG
TTGCCTGACTCCCCGTCGTGTAGATAACTACGATACGGGAGGGCTTACCATCTGGCCCCAGTGCTGCAAT
GATACCGCGAGACCCACGCTCACCGGCTCCAGATTTATCAGCAATAAACCAGCCAGCCGGAAGGGCCGAG
CGCAGAAGTGGTCCTGCAACTTTATCCGCCTCCATCCAGTCTATTAATTGTTGCCGGGAAGCTAGAGTAA
GTAGTTCGCCAGTTAATAGTTTGCGCAACGTTGTTGCCATTGCTACAGGCATCGTGGTGTCACGCTCGTC
GTTTGGTATGGCTTCATTCAGCTCCGGTTCCCAACGATCAAGGCGAGTTACATGATCCCCCATGTTGTGC
AAAAAAGCGGTTAGCTCCTTCGGTCCTCCGATCGTTGTCAGAAGTAAGTTGGCCGCAGTGTTATCACTCA
TGGTTATGGCAGCACTGCATAATTCTCTTACTGTCATGCCATCCGTAAGATGCTTTTCTGTGACTGGTGA
GTACTCAACCAAGTCATTCTGAGAATAGTGTATGCGGCGACCGAGTTGCTCTTGCCCGGCGTCAATACGG
GATAATACCGCGCCACATAGCAGAACTTTAAAAGTGCTCATCATTGGAAAACGTTCTTCGGGGCGAAAAC
TCTCAAGGATCTTACCGCTGTTGAGATCCAGTTCGATGTAACCCACTCGTGCACCCAACTGATCTTCAGC
ATCTTTTACTTTCACCAGCGTTTCTGGGTGAGCAAAAACAGGAAGGCAAAATGCCGCAAAAAAGGGAATA
AGGGCGACACGGAAATGTTGAATACTCATACTCTTCCTTTTTCAATATTATTGAAGCATTTATCAGGGTT
ATTGTCTCATGAGCGGATACATATTTGAATGTATTTAGAAAAATAAACAAATAGGGGTTCCGCGCACATT
TCCCCGAAAAGTGCCACCTGACGTCGACGGATCGGGAGATCTCCCGATCCCCTATGGTGCACTCTCAGTA
CAATCTGCTCTGATGCCGCATAGTTAAGCCAGTATCTGCTCCCTGCTTGTGTGTTGGAGGTCGCTGAGTA
GTGCGCGAGCAAAATTTAAGCTACAACAAGGCAAGGCTTGACCGACAATTGCATGAAGAATCTGCTTAGG
GTTAGGCGTTTTGCGCTGCTTCGCGATGTACGGGCCAGATATACGCGTTGACATTGATTATTGACTAGTT
ATTAATAGTAATCAATTACGGGGTCATTAGTTCATAGCCCATATATGGAGTTCCGCGTTACATAACTTAC
GGTAAATGGCCCGCCTGGCTGACCGCCCAACGACCCCCGCCCATTGACGTCAATAATGACGTATGTTCCC
ATAGTAACGCCAATAGGGACTTTCCATTGACGTCAATGGGTGGAGTATTTACGGTAAACTGCCCACTTGG
CAGTACATCAAGTGTATCATATGCCAAGTACGCCCCCTATTGACGTCAATGACGGTAAATGGCCCGCCTG
GCATTATGCCCAGTACATGACCTTATGGGACTTTCCTACTTGGCAGTACATCTACGTATTAGTCATCGCT
ATTACCATGGTGATGCGGTTTTGGCAGTACATCAATGGGCGTGGATAGCGGTTTGACTCACGGGGATTTC
CAAGTCTCCACCCCATTGACGTCAATGGGAGTTTGTTTTGGCACCAAAATCAACGGGACTTTCCAAAATG
TCGTAACAACTCCGCCCCATTGACGCAAATGGGCGGTAGGCGTGTACGGTGGGAGGTCTATATAAGCAGC
GCGTTTTGCCTGTACTGGGTCTCTCTGGTTAGACCAGATCTGAGCCTGGGAGCTCTCTGGCTAACTAGGG
AACCCACTGCTTAAGCCTCAATAAAGCTTGCCTTGAGTGCTTCAAGTAGTGTGTGCCCGTCTGTTGTGTG
ACTCTGGTAACTAGAGATCCCTCAGACCCTTTTAGTCAGTGTGGAAAATCTCTAGCAGTGGCGCCCGAAC
AGGGACTTGAAAGCGAAAGGGAAACCAGAGGAGCTCTCTCGACGCAGGACTCGGCTTGCTGAAGCGCGCA
CGGCAAGAGGCGAGGGGCGGCGACTGGTGAGTACGCCAAAAATTTTGACTAGCGGAGGCTAGAAGGAGAG
AGATGGGTGCGAGAGCGTCAGTATTAAGCGGGGGAGAATTAGATCGCGATGGGAAAAAATTCGGTTAAGG
CCAGGGGGAAAGAAAAAATATAAATTAAAACATATAGTATGGGCAAGCAGGGAGCTAGAACGATTCGCAG
TTAATCCTGGCCTGTTAGAAACATCAGAAGGCTGTAGACAAATACTGGGACAGCTACAACCATCCCTTCA
GACAGGATCAGAAGAACTTAGATCATTATATAATACAGTAGCAACCCTCTATTGTGTGCATCAAAGGATA
GAGATAAAAGACACCAAGGAAGCTTTAGACAAGATAGAGGAAGAGCAAAACAAAAGTAAGACCACCGCAC
AGCAAGCGGCCGCTGATCTTCAGACCTGGAGGAGGAGATATGAGGGACAATTGGAGAAGTGAATTATATA
AATATAAAGTAGTAAAAATTGAACCATTAGGAGTAGCACCCACCAAGGCAAAGAGAAGAGTGGTGCAGAG
AGAAAAAAGAGCAGTGGGAATAGGAGCTTTGTTCCTTGGGTTCTTGGGAGCAGCAGGAAGCACTATGGGC
GCAGCGTCAATGACGCTGACGGTACAGGCCAGACAATTATTGTCTGGTATAGTGCAGCAGCAGAACAATT
TGCTGAGGGCTATTGAGGCGCAACAGCATCTGTTGCAACTCACAGTCTGGGGCATCAAGCAGCTCCAGGC
AAGAATCCTGGCTGTGGAAAGATACCTAAAGGATCAACAGCTCCTGGGGATTTGGGGTTGCTCTGGAAAA
CTCATTTGCACCACTGCTGTGCCTTGGAATGCTAGTTGGAGTAATAAATCTCTGGAACAGATTTGGAATC
ACACGACCTGGATGGAGTGGGACAGAGAAATTAACAATTACACAAGCTTAATACACTCCTTAATTGAAGA
ATCGCAAAACCAGCAAGAAAAGAATGAACAAGAATTATTGGAATTAGATAAATGGGCAAGTTTGTGGAAT
TGGTTTAACATAACAAATTGGCTGTGGTATATAAAATTATTCATAATGATAGTAGGAGGCTTGGTAGGTT
TAAGAATAGTTTTTGCTGTACTTTCTATAGTGAATAGAGTTAGGCAGGGATATTCACCATTATCGTTTCA
GACCCACCTCCCAACCCCGAGGGGACCCGACAGGCCCGAAGGAATAGAAGAAGAAGGTGGAGAGAGAGAC
AGAGACAGATCCATTCGATTAGTGAACGGATCGGCACTGCGTGCGCCAATTCTGCAGACAAATGGCAGTA
TTCATCCACAATTTTAAAAGAAAAGGGGGGATTGGGGGGTACAGTGCAGGGGAAAGAATAGTAGACATAA
TAGCAACAGACATACAAACTAAAGAATTACAAAAACAAATTACAAAAATTCAAAATTTTCGGGTTTATTA
CAGGGACAGCAGAGATCCAGTTTGGTTAATTAAGGTACCGAGGGCCTATTTCCCATGATTCCTTCATATT
TGCATATACGATACAAGGCTGTTAGAGAGATAATTAGAATTAATTTGACTGTAAACACAAAGATATTAGT
ACAAAATACGTGACGTAGAAAGTAATAATTTCTTGGGTAGTTTGCAGTTTTAAAATTATGTTTTAAAATG
GACTATCATATGCTTACCGTAACTTGAAAGTATTTCGATTTCTTGGCTTTATATATCTTGTGGAAAGGAC
GAAACACCGGAAAGCCTCTCATGGACTCCGTTTTAGAGCTAGAAATAGCAAGTTAAAATAAGGCTAGTCC
GTTATCAACTTGAAAAAGTGGCACCGAGTCGGTGCTTTTTTGAATTCGCTAGCTAGGTCTTGAAAGGAGT
GGGAATTGGCTCCGGTGCCCGTCAGTGGGCAGAGCGCACATCGCCCACAGTCCCCGAGAAGTTGGGGGGA
GGGGTCGGCAATTGATCCGGTGCCTAGAGAAGGTGGCGCGGGGTAAACTGGGAAAGTGATGTCGTGTACT
GGCTCCGCCTTTTTCCCGAGGGTGGGGGAGAACCGTATATAAGTGCAGTAGTCGCCGTGAACGTTCTTTT
TCGCAACGGGTTTGCCGCCAGAACACAGGACCGGTTCTAGAGCGCTGCCACCATGGACAAGAAGTACAGC
ATCGGCCTGGACATCGGCACCAACTCTGTGGGCTGGGCCGTGATCACCGACGAGTACAAGGTGCCCAGCA
AGAAATTCAAGGTGCTGGGCAACACCGACCGGCACAGCATCAAGAAGAACCTGATCGGAGCCCTGCTGTT
CGACAGCGGCGAAACAGCCGAGGCCACCCGGCTGAAGAGAACCGCCAGAAGAAGATACACCAGACGGAAG
AACCGGATCTGCTATCTGCAAGAGATCTTCAGCAACGAGATGGCCAAGGTGGACGACAGCTTCTTCCACA
GACTGGAAGAGTCCTTCCTGGTGGAAGAGGATAAGAAGCACGAGCGGCACCCCATCTTCGGCAACATCGT
GGACGAGGTGGCCTACCACGAGAAGTACCCCACCATCTACCACCTGAGAAAGAAACTGGTGGACAGCACC
GACAAGGCCGACCTGCGGCTGATCTATCTGGCCCTGGCCCACATGATCAAGTTCCGGGGCCACTTCCTGA
TCGAGGGCGACCTGAACCCCGACAACAGCGACGTGGACAAGCTGTTCATCCAGCTGGTGCAGACCTACAA
CCAGCTGTTCGAGGAAAACCCCATCAACGCCAGCGGCGTGGACGCCAAGGCCATCCTGTCTGCCAGACTG
AGCAAGAGCAGACGGCTGGAAAATCTGATCGCCCAGCTGCCCGGCGAGAAGAAGAATGGCCTGTTCGGAA
ACCTGATTGCCCTGAGCCTGGGCCTGACCCCCAACTTCAAGAGCAACTTCGACCTGGCCGAGGATGCCAA
ACTGCAGCTGAGCAAGGACACCTACGACGACGACCTGGACAACCTGCTGGCCCAGATCGGCGACCAGTAC
GCCGACCTGTTTCTGGCCGCCAAGAACCTGTCCGACGCCATCCTGCTGAGCGACATCCTGAGAGTGAACA
CCGAGATCACCAAGGCCCCCCTGAGCGCCTCTATGATCAAGAGATACGACGAGCACCACCAGGACCTGAC
CCTGCTGAAAGCTCTCGTGCGGCAGCAGCTGCCTGAGAAGTACAAAGAGATTTTCTTCGACCAGAGCAAG
AACGGCTACGCCGGCTACATTGACGGCGGAGCCAGCCAGGAAGAGTTCTACAAGTTCATCAAGCCCATCC
TGGAAAAGATGGACGGCACCGAGGAACTGCTCGTGAAGCTGAACAGAGAGGACCTGCTGCGGAAGCAGCG
GACCTTCGACAACGGCAGCATCCCCCACCAGATCCACCTGGGAGAGCTGCACGCCATTCTGCGGCGGCAG
GAAGATTTTTACCCATTCCTGAAGGACAACCGGGAAAAGATCGAGAAGATCCTGACCTTCCGCATCCCCT
ACTACGTGGGCCCTCTGGCCAGGGGAAACAGCAGATTCGCCTGGATGACCAGAAAGAGCGAGGAAACCAT
CACCCCCTGGAACTTCGAGGAAGTGGTGGACAAGGGCGCTTCCGCCCAGAGCTTCATCGAGCGGATGACC
AACTTCGATAAGAACCTGCCCAACGAGAAGGTGCTGCCCAAGCACAGCCTGCTGTACGAGTACTTCACCG
TGTATAACGAGCTGACCAAAGTGAAATACGTGACCGAGGGAATGAGAAAGCCCGCCTTCCTGAGCGGCGA
GCAGAAAAAGGCCATCGTGGACCTGCTGTTCAAGACCAACCGGAAAGTGACCGTGAAGCAGCTGAAAGAG
GACTACTTCAAGAAAATCGAGTGCTTCGACTCCGTGGAAATCTCCGGCGTGGAAGATCGGTTCAACGCCT
CCCTGGGCACATACCACGATCTGCTGAAAATTATCAAGGACAAGGACTTCCTGGACAATGAGGAAAACGA
GGACATTCTGGAAGATATCGTGCTGACCCTGACACTGTTTGAGGACAGAGAGATGATCGAGGAACGGCTG
AAAACCTATGCCCACCTGTTCGACGACAAAGTGATGAAGCAGCTGAAGCGGCGGAGATACACCGGCTGGG
GCAGGCTGAGCCGGAAGCTGATCAACGGCATCCGGGACAAGCAGTCCGGCAAGACAATCCTGGATTTCCT
GAAGTCCGACGGCTTCGCCAACAGAAACTTCATGCAGCTGATCCACGACGACAGCCTGACCTTTAAAGAG
GACATCCAGAAAGCCCAGGTGTCCGGCCAGGGCGATAGCCTGCACGAGCACATTGCCAATCTGGCCGGCA
GCCCCGCCATTAAGAAGGGCATCCTGCAGACAGTGAAGGTGGTGGACGAGCTCGTGAAAGTGATGGGCCG
GCACAAGCCCGAGAACATCGTGATCGAAATGGCCAGAGAGAACCAGACCACCCAGAAGGGACAGAAGAAC
AGCCGCGAGAGAATGAAGCGGATCGAAGAGGGCATCAAAGAGCTGGGCAGCCAGATCCTGAAAGAACACC
CCGTGGAAAACACCCAGCTGCAGAACGAGAAGCTGTACCTGTACTACCTGCAGAATGGGCGGGATATGTA
CGTGGACCAGGAACTGGACATCAACCGGCTGTCCGACTACGATGTGGACCATATCGTGCCTCAGAGCTTT
CTGAAGGACGACTCCATCGACAACAAGGTGCTGACCAGAAGCGACAAGAACCGGGGCAAGAGCGACAACG
TGCCCTCCGAAGAGGTCGTGAAGAAGATGAAGAACTACTGGCGGCAGCTGCTGAACGCCAAGCTGATTAC
CCAGAGAAAGTTCGACAATCTGACCAAGGCCGAGAGAGGCGGCCTGAGCGAACTGGATAAGGCCGGCTTC
ATCAAGAGACAGCTGGTGGAAACCCGGCAGATCACAAAGCACGTGGCACAGATCCTGGACTCCCGGATGA
ACACTAAGTACGACGAGAATGACAAGCTGATCCGGGAAGTGAAAGTGATCACCCTGAAGTCCAAGCTGGT
GTCCGATTTCCGGAAGGATTTCCAGTTTTACAAAGTGCGCGAGATCAACAACTACCACCACGCCCACGAC
GCCTACCTGAACGCCGTCGTGGGAACCGCCCTGATCAAAAAGTACCCTAAGCTGGAAAGCGAGTTCGTGT
ACGGCGACTACAAGGTGTACGACGTGCGGAAGATGATCGCCAAGAGCGAGCAGGAAATCGGCAAGGCTAC
CGCCAAGTACTTCTTCTACAGCAACATCATGAACTTTTTCAAGACCGAGATTACCCTGGCCAACGGCGAG
ATCCGGAAGCGGCCTCTGATCGAGACAAACGGCGAAACCGGGGAGATCGTGTGGGATAAGGGCCGGGATT
TTGCCACCGTGCGGAAAGTGCTGAGCATGCCCCAAGTGAATATCGTGAAAAAGACCGAGGTGCAGACAGG
CGGCTTCAGCAAAGAGTCTATCCTGCCCAAGAGGAACAGCGATAAGCTGATCGCCAGAAAGAAGGACTGG
GACCCTAAGAAGTACGGCGGCTTCGACAGCCCCACCGTGGCCTATTCTGTGCTGGTGGTGGCCAAAGTGG
AAAAGGGCAAGTCCAAGAAACTGAAGAGTGTGAAAGAGCTGCTGGGGATCACCATCATGGAAAGAAGCAG
CTTCGAGAAGAATCCCATCGACTTTCTGGAAGCCAAGGGCTACAAAGAAGTGAAAAAGGACCTGATCATC
AAGCTGCCTAAGTACTCCCTGTTCGAGCTGGAAAACGGCCGGAAGAGAATGCTGGCCTCTGCCGGCGAAC
TGCAGAAGGGAAACGAACTGGCCCTGCCCTCCAAATATGTGAACTTCCTGTACCTGGCCAGCCACTATGA
GAAGCTGAAGGGCTCCCCCGAGGATAATGAGCAGAAACAGCTGTTTGTGGAACAGCACAAGCACTACCTG
GACGAGATCATCGAGCAGATCAGCGAGTTCTCCAAGAGAGTGATCCTGGCCGACGCTAATCTGGACAAAG
TGCTGTCCGCCTACAACAAGCACCGGGATAAGCCCATCAGAGAGCAGGCCGAGAATATCATCCACCTGTT
TACCCTGACCAATCTGGGAGCCCCTGCCGCCTTCAAGTACTTTGACACCACCATCGACCGGAAGAGGTAC
ACCAGCACCAAAGAGGTGCTGGACGCCACCCTGATCCACCAGAGCATCACCGGCCTGTACGAGACACGGA
TCGACCTGTCTCAGCTGGGAGGCGACAAGCGACCTGCCGCCACAAAGAAGGCTGGACAGGCTAAGAAGAA
GAAAGATTACAAAGACGATGACGATAAGGGATCCGGCGCAACAAACTTCTCTCTGCTGAAACAAGCCGGA
GATGTCGAAGAGAATCCTGGACCGACCGAGTACAAGCCCACGGTGCGCCTCGCCACCCGCGACGACGTCC
CCAGGGCCGTACGCACCCTCGCCGCCGCGTTCGCCGACTACCCCGCCACGCGCCACACCGTCGATCCGGA
CCGCCACATCGAGCGGGTCACCGAGCTGCAAGAACTCTTCCTCACGCGCGTCGGGCTCGACATCGGCAAG
GTGTGGGTCGCGGACGACGGCGCCGCGGTGGCGGTCTGGACCACGCCGGAGAGCGTCGAAGCGGGGGCGG
TGTTCGCCGAGATCGGCCCGCGCATGGCCGAGTTGAGCGGTTCCCGGCTGGCCGCGCAGCAACAGATGGA
AGGCCTCCTGGCGCCGCACCGGCCCAAGGAGCCCGCGTGGTTCCTGGCCACCGTCGGAGTCTCGCCCGAC
CACCAGGGCAAGGGTCTGGGCAGCGCCGTCGTGCTCCCCGGAGTGGAGGCGGCCGAGCGCGCCGGGGTGC
CCGCCTTCCTGGAGACCTCCGCGCCCCGCAACCTCCCCTTCTACGAGCGGCTCGGCTTCACCGTCACCGC
CGACGTCGAGGTGCCCGAAGGACCGCGCACCTGGTGCATGACCCGCAAGCCCGGTGCCTGAACGCGTTAA
GTCGACAATCAACCTCTGGATTACAAAATTTGTGAAAGATTGACTGGTATTCTTAACTATGTTGCTCCTT
TTACGCTATGTGGATACGCTGCTTTAATGCCTTTGTATCATGCTATTGCTTCCCGTATGGCTTTCATTTT
CTCCTCCTTGTATAAATCCTGGTTGCTGTCTCTTTATGAGGAGTTGTGGCCCGTTGTCAGGCAACGTGGC
GTGGTGTGCACTGTGTTTGCTGACGCAACCCCCACTGGTTGGGGCATTGCCACCACCTGTCAGCTCCTTT
CCGGGACTTTCGCTTTCCCCCTCCCTATTGCCACGGCGGAACTCATCGCCGCCTGCCTTGCCCGCTGCTG
GACAGGGGCTCGGCTGTTGGGCACTGACAATTCCGTGGTGTTGTCGGGGAAATCATCGTCCTTTCCTTGG
CTGCTCGCCTGTGTTGCCACCTGGATTCTGCGCGGGACGTCCTTCTGCTACGTCCCTTCGGCCCTCAATC
CAGCGGACCTTCCTTCCCGCGGCCTGCTGCCGGCTCTGCGGCCTCTTCCGCGTCTTCGCCTTCGCCCTCA
GACGAGTCGGATCTCCCTTTGGGCCGCCTCCCCGCGTCGACTTTAAGACCAATGACTTACAAGGCAGCTG
TAGATCTTAGCCACTTTTTAAAAGAAAAGGGGGGACTGGAAGGGCTAATTCACTCCCAACGAAGACAAGA
TCTGCTTTTTGCTTGTACTGGGTCTCTCTGGTTAGACCAGATCTGAGCCTGGGAGCTCTCTGGCTAACTA
GGGAACCCACTGCTTAAGCCTCAATAAAGCTTGCCTTGAGTGCTTCAAGTAGTGTGTGCCCGTCTGTTGT
GTGACTCTGGTAACTAGAGATCCCTCAGACCCTTTTAGTCAGTGTGGAAAATCTCTAGCAGGGCCCGTTT
AAACCCGCTGATCAGCCTCGACTGTGCCTTCTAGTTGCCAGCCATCTGTTGTTTGCCCCTCCCCCGTGCC
TTCCTTGACCCTGGAAGGTGCCACTCCCACTGTCCTTTCCTAATAAAATGAGGAAATTGCATCGCATTGT
CTGAGTAGGTGTCATTCTATTCTGGGGGGTGGGGTGGGGCAGGACAGCAAGGGGGAGGATTGGGAAGACA
ATAGCAGGCATGCTGGGGATGCGGTGGGCTCTATGGCTTCTGAGGCGGAAAGAACCAGCTGGGGCTCTAG
GGGGTATCCCC
[124 nt withheld, positions 12542-12665]
C
[91 nt withheld, positions 12667-12757]
A
[49 nt withheld, positions 12759-12807]
CCTTTGACGTTGGAGTCCACGTTCTTT
[37 nt withheld, positions 12835-12871]
ACCCTATCTCGGTCTATTCTTTTGATTTATAAGGGATTTTGCCGATTTCGGCCTATTGGTTAAAAAATGA
GCTGATTTAACAAAAATTTAACGCGAATTAATTCTGTGGAATGTGTGTCAGTTAGGGTGTGGAAAGTCCC
CA
Features (pLannotate 1.2.2; 33 found; start..end, strand, type, name):
    348..395     +  promoter       EM7 promoter: synthetic bacterial promoter&nbsp
    414..788     +  CDS            BleoR: antibiotic-binding protein; Sh ble from Streptoalloteichus hindustanus; confers resistance to bleomycin, phleomycin, and Zeocin™
    798..923     +  CDS            ble (fragment): BLE_KLEPN - Experimental evidence at protein level: Swiss-Prot protein existence level 1. Binding protein with a strong affinity to the bleomycin family of antibiotics. Binds to CL990; an antimitotic-antibiotic compound. From Klebsiella pneumoniae.
    918..1039    +  polyA_signal   SV40 poly(A) signal: SV40 polyadenylation signal
   1110..1132    -  protein_bind   lac operator (fragment): The lac repressor binds to the lac operator to inhibit transcription in E. coli. This inhibition can be relieved by adding lactose or isopropyl-β-D-thiogalactopyranoside (IPTG). lac repressor encoded by lacI
   1136..1166    -  promoter       lac promoter: promoter for the E. coli lac operon
   1181..1202    -  protein_bind   CAP binding site: CAP binding activates transcription in the presence of cAMP. E. coli catabolite activator protein
   1215..1307    -  CDS            lacI (fragment): lac repressor; lacI; The lac repressor binds to the lac operator to inhibit transcription in E. coli. This inhibition can be relieved by adding lactose or isopropyl-β-D-thiogalactopyranoside (IPTG).
   1490..2078    -  rep_origin     ori: high-copy-number ColE1/pMB1/pBR322/pUC origin of replication
   2249..3109    -  CDS            AmpR: β-lactamase; bla; confers resistance to ampicillin, carbenicillin, and related antibiotics
   3110..3214    -  promoter       AmpR promoter: bla
   3273..3325    -  misc_feature   bom (fragment): basis of mobility region from pBR322
   3480..3859    +  enhancer       CMV enhancer: human cytomegalovirus immediate early enhancer
   3860..4059    +  promoter       CMV promoter: human cytomegalovirus (CMV) immediate early promoter
   4077..4257    +  LTR            5' LTR (truncated): truncated 5' long terminal repeat (LTR) from HIV-1
   4304..4429    +  misc_feature   HIV-1 Ψ: packaging signal of human immunodeficiency virus type 1
   4413..4776    +  CDS            HIV-1 gag (fragment): gag protein from human immunodeficiency virus 1; gag
   4922..5155    +  misc_feature   RRE: The Rev response element (RRE) of HIV-1 allows for Rev-dependent mRNA export from the nucleus to the cytoplasm.
   5532..5632    +  CDS            Rev (fragment): human immunodeficiency virus 1 (HIV-1) Rev protein; rev; enhances nuclear export of unspliced and incompletely spliced viral mRNAs
   5682..5799    +  misc_feature   cPPT/CTS: central polypurine tract and central termination sequence of HIV-1
   5850..6090    +  promoter       U6 promoter: RNA polymerase III promoter for human U6 snRNA
   6120..6195    +  misc_RNA       gRNA scaffold: guide RNA scaffold for the Streptococcus pyogenes CRISPR/Cas9 system
   6213..6231    +  CDS            small t antigen (fragment): SV40 (simian virus 40) small t antigen
   6257..6468    +  promoter       EF-1α core promoter: core promoter for human elongation factor EF-1α
   6493..10596   +  CDS            Cas9: Cas9 (Csn1) endonuclease from the Streptococcus pyogenes Type II CRISPR/Cas system generates RNA-guided double strand breaks in DNA
  10734..11331   +  CDS            PuroR (fragment): puromycin N-acetyltransferase; pac from Streptomyces; confers resistance to puromycin
  11347..11935   +  misc_feature   WPRE: woodchuck hepatitis virus posttranscriptional regulatory element
  11986..12005   +  misc_feature   cPPT/CTS (fragment): central polypurine tract and central termination sequence of HIV-1
  12007..12240   +  LTR            3' LTR (ΔU3): self-inactivating 3' long terminal repeat (LTR) from HIV-1
  12272..12496   +  polyA_signal   bGH poly(A) signal: bovine growth hormone polyadenylation signal
  12500..12521   +  promoter       SV40 promoter (fragment): SV40 enhancer and early promoter
  12542..12970   +  rep_origin     f1 ori (sequence partly withheld): f1 bacteriophage origin of replication; arrow indicates direction of (+) strand synthesis
  12984..300     +  promoter       SV40 promoter (across the origin): SV40 enhancer and early promoter
