[The description below was written by a language model from this plasmid's Addgene catalogue record and pLannotate feature annotations shown in this document.]
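Description:
pLentiCriprV2-sgRNA-PER1-#1 is a lentiviral CRISPR vector built on the lentiCRISPR v2 backbone, carrying both Streptococcus pyogenes Cas9 and a single guide RNA directed at the C-terminal end of the human PER1 (Period1) gene. The guide was inserted by restriction cloning into the backbone's guide-cloning site, destroying the sites. The total size of 13,013 bp is smaller than the listed empty backbone, consistent with a filler fragment having been replaced by the short guide. In bacteria the plasmid replicates from a high-copy ColE1/pUC-type origin and is selected with ampicillin. An f1 origin is also present, and the record specifies recombination-deficient hosts, as is usual for LTR-containing plasmids.

The viral genome is transcribed from a CMV enhancer/promoter fused to a truncated HIV-1 5' LTR and includes the Ψ packaging signal, RRE, cPPT/CTS, WPRE and a self-inactivating ΔU3 3' LTR, so packaging functions must be supplied in trans. Within this unit, a human U6 Pol III promoter drives the PER1 guide fused to the Cas9 gRNA scaffold, and an EF-1α core promoter drives Cas9 followed by a puromycin resistance gene for selecting transduced mammalian cells. The linker between Cas9 and PuroR is not annotated in the feature table. Outside the LTRs, an SV40 promoter/EM7 promoter–BleoR cassette with an SV40 poly(A) signal is a backbone remnant.

According to the record, the vector is meant to be used with a set of companion plasmids from the same depositor. Their nature is not stated, but cutting at the PER1 C-terminus is consistent with modifying the endogenous locus for circadian clock studies in single cells.
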