Addgene plasmid #189987: pLentiCriprV2-sgRNA-PER1-#1
Purpose: Lentiviral Cas9/sgRNA vector targeting C-terminus of hPER1, works with Addgene 189979-189982
Depositing lab: Achim Kramer. Depositing organization: Charite Universitaetsmedizin Berlin. Publication: Circadian period is compensated for repressor protein turnover rates in single cells. Gabriel CH, Del Olmo M, Rizki Widini A, Roshanbin R, Woyde J, Hamza E, Gutu NN, Zehtabian A, Ewers H, Granada A, Herzel H, Kramer A. Proc Natl Acad Sci U S A. 2024 Aug 20;121(34):e2404738121. doi: 10.1073/pnas.2404738121. Epub 2024 Aug 14. PubMed 39141353.
Backbone
  Vector backbone: lentiCRISPR v2
  Backbone manufacturer: Zhang lab, addgene #52961
  Backbone size w/o insert (bp): 14873
  Total vector size (bp): 13013
  Vector type: Lentiviral, CRISPR
  Selectable markers: Puromycin
Growth in bacteria
  Bacterial resistance: Ampicillin, 100 μg/mL
  Growth temperature: 37°C
  Growth strain: NEB Stable
  Growth instructions: Only amplify in RecA- bacteria
  Copy number: High Copy
Gene/Insert
  Gene/Insert name: Period1
  gRNA/shRNA sequence: GAAAGCCTCTCATGGACTCC
  Species: H. sapiens (human)
  Entrez Gene: PER1 (a.k.a. PER, RIGUI, hPER)
  Cloning method: Restriction Enzyme; 5′ cloning site BmBI (destroyed during cloning); 3′ cloning site BmBI (destroyed during cloning)
  Sequencing primers: 5′ GACTATCATATGCTTACCGT; 3′ --
Terms and licenses: Academic/Nonprofit Terms; Industry Terms: Not Available to Industry
Depositor comments: Please visit https://www.biorxiv.org/content/10.1101/2024.02.06.579141v1 for bioRxiv preprint.
How to cite: pLentiCriprV2-sgRNA-PER1-#1 was a gift from Achim Kramer (Addgene plasmid # 189987 ; http://n2t.net/addgene:189987 ; RRID:Addgene_189987)
